>Addgene plasmid #233178 | pMXs-uORFx2-mLhx3-P2A-mRuby2 | addgene full sequence | sequence record 463012 | Addgene NGS Result
TCGGCGACACAGTGTGGGTCCGCCGACACCAGACTAAGAACCTAGAACCTCGCTGGAAAGGACCTTACAC
AGTCCTGCTGACCACCCCCACCGCCCTCAAAGTAGACGGCATCGCAGCTTGGATACACGCCGCCCACGTG
AAGGCTGCCGACCCCGGGGGTGGACCATCCTCTAGACTGCCGGATCTAGCTAGTTAATCGACGGTATCGA
TAAGCTATCAAACAAGTTTGTACAAAAAAGCAGGCTCCACCATGGGAACCAATTCAGTCGAGTCGACTGG
ATCCACCATGGGTTGAACCATGGGTTGAGATCCGGTACTACTGCCACCATGCTGCTAGAAGCAGAACTCG
ATTGCCACCGAGAGAGGCCCGGTGCCCCTGGAGCTTCTGCCCTCTGTACCTTCAGCAGGACTCCAGAGAT
CCCGATGTGTGCAGGCTGTGACCAGCACATCTTGGACCGTTTCATCCTTAAGGCTCTGGACCGACATTGG
CACAGCAAGTGTCTCAAGTGCAGTGACTGCCACGTCCCTCTGGCTGAGCGCTGCTTCAGCCGCGGGGAGA
GCGTCTACTGCAAAGACGACTTCTTTAAGCGCTTCGGGACCAAGTGCGCCGCATGCCAGCTGGGCATCCC
GCCCACGCAGGTGGTGCGCCGCGCCCAGGACTTCGTGTACCACCTGCATTGCTTCGCCTGCGTGGTCTGC
AAGCGGCAGCTGGCCACGGGCGACGAGTTCTACCTCATGGAAGACAGCCGGCTGGTGTGCAAGGCGGACT
ACGAAACAGCCAAGCAGCGAGAAGCCGAGGCCACAGCCAAGCGGCCGCGCACCACCATCACCGCCAAGCA
GCTGGAGACGCTGAAGAGCGCCTACAACACTTCGCCCAAGCCGGCGCGCCACGTGCGCGAGCAGCTCTCC
TCCGAGACTGGCCTGGACATGCGAGTGGTGCAGGTGTGGTTCCAGAATCGCCGGGCTAAGGAAAAGAGAC
TGAAGAAAGACGCTGGCCGGCAGCGCTGGGGACAGTATTTCCGCAATATGAAGCGCTCCCGCGGCAGTTC
CAAGTCCGACAAGGACAGCATCCAGGAGGGACAAGACAGCGACGCCGAAGTCTCCTTCACTGATGAGCCG
TCCATGGCTGACATGGGGCCTGCTAATGGCCTGTACAGCAGCCTGGGAGAGCCTGCCCCTGCGTTGGGCC
GGCCCGTAGGAGGCCTGGGCAGCTTTACCCTGGATCACGGAGGCTTGACGGGTCCAGAGCAGTACCGAGA
GCTACGCCCAGGCAGCCCCTATGGCATCCCCCCATCTCCTGCAGCCCCCCAGAGCCTTCCTGGCCCCCAG
CCTCTCCTCTCCAGCCTGGTATACCCAGACACCAACTTGAGCCTTGTCCCTTCAGGGCCCCCAGGTGGAC
CCCCACCCATGAGGGTGCTGGCTGGAAATGGGCCCAGCTCCGACCTGTCCACAGAGAGCAGTTCTGGCTA
CCCAGACTTTCCTGCTAGCCCTGCTTCCTGGCTGGATGAAGTAGACCATGCTCAGTTCGGAAGCGGAGCT
ACTAACTTCAGCCTGCTGAAGCAGGCTGGAGACGTGGAGGAGAACCCTGGACCTATGGTGTCTAAGGGCG
AAGAGCTGATCAAGGAAAATATGCGTATGAAGGTGGTCATGGAAGGTTCGGTCAACGGCCACCAATTCAA
ATGCACAGGTGAAGGAGAAGGCAATCCGTACATGGGAACTCAAACCATGAGGATCAAAGTCATCGAGGGA
GGACCCCTGCCATTTGCCTTTGACATTCTTGCCACGTCGTTCATGTATGGCAGCCGTACTTTTATCAAGT
ACCCGAAAGGCATTCCTGATTTCTTTAAACAGTCCTTTCCTGAGGGTTTTACTTGGGAAAGAGTTACGAG
ATACGAAGATGGTGGAGTCGTCACCGTCATGCAGGACACCAGCCTTGAGGATGGCTGTCTCGTTTACCAC
GTCCAAGTCAGAGGGGTAAACTTTCCCTCCAATGGTCCCGTGATGCAGAAGAAGACCAAGGGTTGGGAGC
CTAATACAGAGATGATGTATCCAGCAGATGGTGGTCTGAGGGGATACACTCATATGGCACTGAAAGTTGA
TGGTGGTGGCCATCTGTCTTGCTCTTTCGTAACAACTTACAGGTCAAAAAAGACCGTCGGGAACATCAAG
ATGCCCGGTATCCATGCCGTTGATCACCGCCTGGAAAGGTTAGAGGAAAGTGACAATGAAATGTTCGTAG
TACAACGCGAACACGCAGTTGCCAAGTTCGCCGGGCTTGGTGGTGGGATGGACGAGCTGTACAAGTAACG
CTGATATCTAGACCCAGCTTTCTTGTACAAAGTGGTTCGATAGCTTATCGATAATCAACCTCTGGATTAC
AAAATTTGTGAAAGATTGACTGGTATTCTTAACTATGTTGCTCCTTTTACGCTATGTGGATACGCTGCTT
TAATGCCTTTGTATCATGCTATTGCTTCCCGTATGGCTTTCATTTTCTCCTCCTTGTATAAATCCTGGTT
GCTGTCTCTTTATGAGGAGTTGTGGCCCGTTGTCAGGCAACGTGGCGTGGTGTGCACTGTGTTTGCTGAC
GCAACCCCCACTGGTTGGGGCATTGCCACCACCTGTCAGCTCCTTTCCGGGACTTTCGCTTTCCCCCTCC
CTATTGCCACGGCGGAACTCATCGCCGCCTGCCTTGCCCGCTGCTGGACAGGGGCTCGGCTGTTGGGCAC
TGACAATTCCGTGGTGTTGTCGGGGAAATCATCGTCCTTTCCTTGGCTGCTCGCCTGTGTTGCCACCTGG
ATTCTGCGCGGGACGTCCTTCTGCTACGTCCCTTCGGCCCTCAATCCAGCGGACCTTCCTTCCCGCGGCC
TGCTGCCGGCTCTGCGGCCTCTTCCGCGTCTTCGCCTTCGCCCTCAGACGAGTCGGATCTCCCTTTGGGC
CGCCTCCCCGCATCGATACCGTCGACGATAAAATAAAAGATTTTATTTAGTCTCCAGAAAAAGGGGGGAA
TGAAAGACCCCACCTGTAGGTTTGGCAAGCTAGCTTAAGTAACGCCATTTTGCAAGGCATGGAAAAATAC
ATAACTGAGAATAGAGAAGTTCAGATCAAGGTCAGGAACAGATGGAACAGCTGAATATGGGCCAAACAGG
ATATCTGTGGTAAGCAGTTCCTGCCCCGGCTCAGGGCCAAGAACAGATGGAACAGCTGAATATGGGCCAA
ACAGGATATCTGTGGTAAGCAGTTCCTGCCCCGGCTCAGGGCCAAGAACAGATGGTCCCCAGATGCGGTC
CAGCCCTCAGCAGTTTCTAGAGAACCATCAGATGTTTCCAGGGTGCCCCAAGGACCTGAAATGACCCTGT
GCCTTATTTGAACTAACCAATCAGTTCGCTTCTCGCTTCTGTTCGCGCGCTTCTGCTCCCCGAGCTCAAT
AAAAGAGCCCACAACCCCTCACTCGGGGCGCCAGTCCTCCGATTGACTGAGTCGCCCGGGTACCCGTGTA
TCCAATAAACCCTCTTGCAGTTGCATCCGACTTGTGGTCTCGCTGTTCCTTGGGAGGGTCTCCTCTGAGT
GATTGACTACCCGTCAGCGGGGGTCTTTCACATGCAGCATGTATCAAAATTAATTTGGTTTTTTTTCTTA
AGTATTTACATTAAATGGCCATAGTTGCATTAATGAATCGGCCAACGCGCGGGGAGAGGCGGTTTGCGTA
TTGGGCGCTCTTCCGCTTCCTCGCTCACTGACTCGCTGCGCTCGGTCGTTCGGCTGCGGCGAGCGGTATC
AGCTCACTCAAAGGCGGTAATACGGTTATCCACAGAATCAGGGGATAACGCAGGAAAGAACATGTGAGCA
AAAGGCCAGCAAAAGGCCAGGAACCGTAAAAAGGCCGCGTTGCTGGCGTTTTTCCATAGGCTCCGCCCCC
CTGACGAGCATCACAAAAATCGACGCTCAAGTCAGAGGTGGCGAAACCCGACAGGACTATAAAGATACCA
GGCGTTTCCCCCTGGAAGCTCCCTCGTGCGCTCTCCTGTTCCGACCCTGCCGCTTACCGGATACCTGTCC
GCCTTTCTCCCTTCGGGAAGCGTGGCGCTTTCTCATAGCTCACGCTGTAGGTATCTCAGTTCGGTGTAGG
TCGTTCGCTCCAAGCTGGGCTGTGTGCACGAACCCCCCGTTCAGCCCGACCGCTGCGCCTTATCCGGTAA
CTATCGTCTTGAGTCCAACCCGGTAAGACACGACTTATCGCCACTGGCAGCAGCCACTGGTAACAGGATT
AGCAGAGCGAGGTATGTAGGCGGTGCTACAGAGTTCTTGAAGTGGTGGCCTAACTACGGCTACACTAGAA
GAACAGTATTTGGTATCTGCGCTCTGCTGAAGCCAGTTACCTTCGGAAAAAGAGTTGGTAGCTCTTGATC
CGGCAAACAAACCACCGCTGGTAGCGGTGGTTTTTTTGTTTGCAAGCAGCAGATTACGCGCAGAAAAAAA
GGATCTCAAGAAGATCCTTTGATCTTTTCTACGGGGTCTGACGCTCAGTGGAACGAAAACTCACGTTAAG
GGATTTTGGTCATGAGATTATCAAAAAGGATCTTCACCTAGATCCTTTTGCGGCCGGCCGCAAATCAATC
TAAAGTATATATGAGTAAACTTGGTCTGACAGTTACCAATGCTTAATCAGTGAGGCACCTATCTCAGCGA
TCTGTCTATTTCGTTCATCCATAGTTGCCTGACTCCCCGTCGTGTAGATAACTACGATACGGGAGGGCTT
ACCATCTGGCCCCAGTGCTGCAATGATACCGCGAGACCCACGCTCACCGGCTCCAGATTTATCAGCAATA
AACCAGCCAGCCGGAAGGGCCGAGCGCAGAAGTGGTCCTGCAACTTTATCCGCCTCCATCCAGTCTATTA
ATTGTTGCCGGGAAGCTAGAGTAAGTAGTTCGCCAGTTAATAGTTTGCGCAACGTTGTTGCCATTGCTAC
AGGCATCGTGGTGTCACGCTCGTCGTTTGGTATGGCTTCATTCAGCTCCGGTTCCCAACGATCAAGGCGA
GTTACATGATCCCCCATGTTGTGCAAAAAAGCGGTTAGCTCCTTCGGTCCTCCGATCGTTGTCAGAAGTA
AGTTGGCCGCAGTGTTATCACTCATGGTTATGGCAGCACTGCATAATTCTCTTACTGTCATGCCATCCGT
AAGATGCTTTTCTGTGACTGGTGAGTACTCAACCAAGTCATTCTGAGAATAGTGTATGCGGCGACCGAGT
TGCTCTTGCCCGGCGTCAATACGGGATAATACCGCGCCACATAGCAGAACTTTAAAAGTGCTCATCATTG
GAAAACGTTCTTCGGGGCGAAAACTCTCAAGGATCTTACCGCTGTTGAGATCCAGTTCGATGTAACCCAC
TCGTGCACCCAACTGATCTTCAGCATCTTTTACTTTCACCAGCGTTTCTGGGTGAGCAAAAACAGGAAGG
CAAAATGCCGCAAAAAAGGGAATAAGGGCGACACGGAAATGTTGAATACTCATACTCTTCCTTTTTCAAT
ATTATTGAAGCATTTATCAGGGTTATTGTCTCATGAGCGGATACATATTTGAATGTATTTAGAAAAATAA
ACAAATAGGGGTTCCGCGCACATTTCCCCGAAAAGTGCCACCTGCATAATGAAAGACCCCACCTGTAGGT
TTGGCAAGCTAGCTTAAGTAACGCCATTTTGCAAGGCATGGAAAAATACATAACTGAGAATAGAAAAGTT
CAGATCAAGGTCAGGAACAGATGGAACAGCTGAATATGGGCCAAACAGGATATCTGTGGTAAGCAGTTCC
TGCCCCGGCTCAGGGCCAAGAACAGATGGAACAGCTGAATATGGGCCAAACAGGATATCTGTGGTAAGCA
GTTCCTGCCCCGGCTCAGGGCCAAGAACAGATGGTCCCCAGATGCGGTCCAGCCCTCAGCAGTTTCTAGA
GAACCATCAGATGTTTCCAGGGTGCCCCAAGGACCTGAAATGACCCTGTGCCTTATTTGAACTAACCAAT
CAGTTCGCTTCTCGCTTCTGTTCGCGCGCTTCTGCTCCCCGAGCTCAATAAAAGAGCCCACAACCCCTCA
CTCGGCGCGCCAGTCCTCCGATTGACTGAGTCGCCCGGGTACCCGTGTATCCAATAAACCCTCTTGCAGT
TGCATCCGACTTGTGGTCTCGCTGTTCCTTGGGAGGGTCTCCTCTGAGTGATTGACTACCCGTCAGCGGG
GGTCTTTCATTTGGGGGCTCGTCCGGGATCGGGAGACCCCTGCCCAGGGACCACCGACCCACCACCGGGA
GGTAAGCTGGCCAGCAACTTATCTGTGTCTGTCCGATTGTCTAGTGTCTATGACTGATTTTATGCGCCTG
CGTCGGTACTAGTTAGCTAACTAGCTCTGTATCTGGCGGACCCGTGGTGGAACTGACGAGTTCGGAACAC
CCGGCCGCAACCCTGGGAGACGTCCCAGGGACTTCGGGGGCCGTTTTTGTGGCCCGACCTGAGTCCAAAA
ATCCCGATCGTTTTGGACTCTTTGGTGCACCCCCCTAATAGGAGGGATATGTGGTTCTGGTAGGAGACGA
GAACCTAAAACAGTTCCCGCCTCCGTCTGAATTTTTGCTTTCGGTTTGGGACCGAAGCCGCGCCGCGCGT
CTTGTCTGCTGCAGCATCGTTCTGTGTTGTCTCTGTCTGACTGTGTTTCTGTATTTGTCTGAAAATTAGG
GCCAGACTGTTACCACTCCCTTAAGTTTGACCTTAGGTCACTGGAAAGATGTCGAGCGGATCGCTCACAA
CCAGTCGGTAGATGTCAAGAAGAGACGTTGGGTTACCTTCTGCTCTGCAGAATGGCCAACCTTTAACGTC
GGATGGCCGCGAGACGGCACCTTTAACCGAGACCTCATCACCCAGGTTAAGATCAAGGTCTTTTCACCTG
GCCCGCATGGACACCCAGACCAGGTCCCCTACATCGTGACCTGGGAAGCCTTGGCTTTTGACCCCCCTCC
CTGGGTCAAGCCCTTTGTACACCCTAAGCCTCCGCCTCCTCTTCCTCCATCCGCCCCGTCTCTCCCCCTT
GAACCTCCTCGTTCGACCCCGCCTCGATCCTCCCTTTATCCAGCCCTCACTCCTTCTCTAGGCGCCCCCA
TATGGCCATATGAGATCTTATATGGGGCACCCCCGCCCCTTGTAAACTTCCCTGACCCTGACATGACAAG
AGTTACTAACAGCCCCTCTCTCCAAGCTCACTTACAGGCTCTCTACTTAGTCCAGCACGAAGTCTGGAGA
CCTCTGGCGGCAGCCTACCAAGAACAACTGGACCGACCGGTGGTACCTCACCCTTACCGAG
Features (pLannotate 1.2.2; 17 found; start..end, strand, type, name):
    198..216     -  misc_feature   MCS (fragment): pBluescript multiple cloning site
    222..246     +  protein_bind   attB1: mutant version of attB; recombination site for the Gateway® BP reaction BP Clonase™
    329..1528    +  CDS            Lhx3: LHX3_MOUSE - Also known as Lim-3, Lim3, Plim. Experimental evidence at protein level: Swiss-Prot protein existence level 1. Required for the establishment of the specialized cells of the pituitary gland and the nervous system (By similarity). Involved in the development of interneurons and motor neurons in cooperation with LDB1 and ISL1. Acts as a transcriptional activator. Binds to and activates the promoter of the alpha-glycoprotein gene, and synergistically enhances transcription from the prolactin promoter in cooperation with Pou1f1/Pit-1. From Mus musculus (Mouse).
   1595..2305    +  CDS            mRuby2: mRuby2 is a basic (constitutively fluorescent) red fluorescent protein published in 2012, derived from Entacmaea quadricolor. It has moderate acid sensitivity.
   2322..2346    -  protein_bind   attB2: mutant version of attB; recombination site for the Gateway® BP reaction BP Clonase™
   2363..2951    +  misc_feature   WPRE: woodchuck hepatitis virus posttranscriptional regulatory element
   3009..3130    +  LTR            3' LTR (ΔU3) (fragment): self-inactivating 3' long terminal repeat (LTR) from Moloney murine leukemia virus
   3131..3600    +  LTR            LTR: long terminal repeat from Moloney murine leukemia virus
   3666..3718    -  CDS            lacI (fragment): lac repressor; lacI; The lac repressor binds to the lac operator to inhibit transcription in E. coli. This inhibition can be relieved by adding lactose or isopropyl-β-D-thiogalactopyranoside (IPTG).
   3901..4489    -  rep_origin     ori: high-copy-number ColE1/pMB1/pBR322/pUC origin of replication
   4653..5513    -  CDS            AmpR: β-lactamase; bla; confers resistance to ampicillin, carbenicillin, and related antibiotics
   5514..5618    -  promoter       AmpR promoter: bla
   5648..6241    +  LTR            LTR: long terminal repeat from Moloney murine leukemia virus
   6304..6503    +  misc_feature   MMLV Ψ: packaging signal of Moloney murine leukemia virus (MMLV)
   6555..6643    +  misc_feature   MESV Ψ (fragment): packaging signal of murine embryonic stem cell virus
   6720..7136    +  CDS            gag (truncated): truncated Moloney murine leukemia virus (MMLV) gag gene lacking the start codon
   7146..179     +  misc_feature   pol region (across the origin): Moloney murine leukemia virus (MMLV) pol region containing the splice acceptor site
