[The description below was written by a language model from this plasmid's Addgene catalogue record and pLannotate feature annotations shown in this document.]
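Description:
pMXs-uORFx2-mLhx3-P2A-mRuby2 is a Moloney murine leukemia virus–based retroviral expression vector built on the Gateway-adapted pMXs-gw backbone, intended for delivering a transgene into mammalian cells by retroviral transduction. In bacteria it is maintained through a high-copy ColE1/pUC-type origin and selected with ampicillin via the β-lactamase gene and its promoter. The viral portion comprises a 5′ MMLV LTR followed by the MMLV packaging signal (with a fragment annotated as MESV Ψ), a truncated gag lacking its start codon, and a pol region carrying the splice acceptor. Together these allow the transcript to be packaged into virions when gag, pol and env are supplied in trans. No separate internal promoter is annotated, so expression appears to be driven from the 5′ LTR, as is usual for pMXs vectors. Downstream of the insert lie a WPRE, which enhances transcript stability and expression, and the 3′ LTR. The 3′ LTR is annotated as a short fragment matching a ΔU3 LTR directly adjoining a larger MMLV LTR segment.

The payload sits between attB1 and attB2 sites left by Gateway cloning. It encodes mouse Lhx3, a LIM-homeobox transcription factor involved in motor neuron and interneuron development, linked to the red fluorescent protein mRuby2. The P2A self-cleaving peptide named in the insert is not separately annotated but presumably occupies the short gap between the two coding sequences, so both proteins are made from one transcript and red fluorescence reports transgene expression. The name and stated purpose indicate upstream open reading frames (apparently two) ahead of Lhx3. These are also unannotated but could lie in the stretch between attB1 and the Lhx3 start. Such uORFs generally attenuate translation of the downstream coding sequence, suggesting a reduced-expression variant for tuning Lhx3 levels. The associated work concerns transcription factor levels in direct conversion to motor neurons.
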