Addgene plasmid #233178: pMXs-uORFx2-mLhx3-P2A-mRuby2
Purpose: Retroviral expression of mLhx3 with mRuby2 fluorescent reporter with upstream open reading frame
Depositing lab: Kate Galloway. Depositing organization: Massachusetts Institute of Technology. Publication: Proliferation history and transcription factor levels drive direct conversion to motor neurons. Wang NB, Lende-Dorn BA, Beitz AM, Han P, Adewumi HO, O'Shea TM, Galloway KE. Cell Syst. 2025 Apr 16;16(4):101205. doi: 10.1016/j.cels.2025.101205. Epub 2025 Mar 13. PubMed 40086434.
Backbone
  Vector backbone: pMXs-gw
  Vector type: Mammalian Expression, Retroviral
Growth in bacteria
  Bacterial resistance: Ampicillin, 100 μg/mL
  Growth temperature: 30°C
  Growth strain: NEB Stable
  Copy number: High Copy
Gene/Insert
  Gene/Insert name: mLhx3-P2A-mRuby2
  Species: M. musculus (mouse), Synthetic
  Entrez Gene: Lhx3 (a.k.a. Lim3, P-LIM, mLIM3, mLim-3)
  Cloning method: Gateway Cloning
Terms and licenses: Academic/Nonprofit Terms; Industry Terms: Not Available to Industry
Depositor comments: Please visit https://doi.org/10.1101/2023.11.26.568736 for bioRxiv preprint.
How to cite: pMXs-uORFx2-mLhx3-P2A-mRuby2 was a gift from Kate Galloway (Addgene plasmid # 233178 ; http://n2t.net/addgene:233178 ; RRID:Addgene_233178)
