>Addgene plasmid #233178 | pMXs-uORFx2-mLhx3-P2A-mRuby2 | depositor partial sequence | sequence record 458732 | mLhx3
ATGCTGCTAGAAGCAGAACTCGATTGCCACCGAGAGAGGCCCGGTGCCCCTGGAGCTTCTGCCCTCTGTA
CCTTCAGCAGGACTCCAGAGATCCCGATGTGTGCAGGCTGTGACCAGCACATCTTGGACCGTTTCATCCT
TAAGGCTCTGGACCGACATTGGCACAGCAAGTGTCTCAAGTGCAGTGACTGCCACGTCCCTCTGGCTGAG
CGCTGCTTCAGCCGCGGGGAGAGCGTCTACTGCAAAGACGACTTCTTTAAGCGCTTCGGGACCAAGTGCG
CCGCATGCCAGCTGGGCATCCCGCCCACGCAGGTGGTGCGCCGCGCCCAGGACTTCGTGTACCACCTGCA
TTGCTTCGCCTGCGTGGTCTGCAAGCGGCAGCTGGCCACGGGCGACGAGTTCTACCTCATGGAAGACAGC
CGGCTGGTGTGCAAGGCGGACTACGAAACAGCCAAGCAGCGAGAAGCCGAGGCCACAGCCAAGCGGCCGC
GCACCACCATCACCGCCAAGCAGCTGGAGACGCTGAAGAGCGCCTACAACACTTCGCCCAAGCCGGCGCG
CCACGTGCGCGAGCAGCTCTCCTCCGAGACTGGCCTGGACATGCGAGTGGTGCAGGTGTGGTTCCAGAAT
CGCCGGGCTAAGGAAAAGAGACTGAAGAAAGACGCTGGCCGGCAGCGCTGGGGACAGTATTTCCGCAATA
TGAAGCGCTCCCGCGGCAGTTCCAAGTCCGACAAGGACAGCATCCAGGAGGGACAAGACAGCGACGCCGA
AGTCTCCTTCACTGATGAGCCGTCCATGGCTGACATGGGGCCTGCTAATGGCCTGTACAGCAGCCTGGGA
GAGCCTGCCCCTGCGTTGGGCCGGCCCGTAGGAGGCCTGGGCAGCTTTACCCTGGATCACGGAGGCTTGA
CGGGTCCAGAGCAGTACCGAGAGCTACGCCCAGGCAGCCCCTATGGCATCCCCCCATCTCCTGCAGCCCC
CCAGAGCCTTCCTGGCCCCCAGCCTCTCCTCTCCAGCCTGGTATACCCAGACACCAACTTGAGCCTTGTC
CCTTCAGGGCCCCCAGGTGGACCCCCACCCATGAGGGTGCTGGCTGGAAATGGGCCCAGCTCCGACCTGT
CCACAGAGAGCAGTTCTGGCTACCCAGACTTTCCTGCTAGCCCTGCTTCCTGGCTGGATGAAGTAGACCA
TGCTCAGTTC
