>Addgene plasmid #233178 | pMXs-uORFx2-mLhx3-P2A-mRuby2 | depositor partial sequence | sequence record 458733 | mRuby2
ATGGTGTCTAAGGGCGAAGAGCTGATCAAGGAAAATATGCGTATGAAGGTGGTCATGGAAGGTTCGGTCA
ACGGCCACCAATTCAAATGCACAGGTGAAGGAGAAGGCAATCCGTACATGGGAACTCAAACCATGAGGAT
CAAAGTCATCGAGGGAGGACCCCTGCCATTTGCCTTTGACATTCTTGCCACGTCGTTCATGTATGGCAGC
CGTACTTTTATCAAGTACCCGAAAGGCATTCCTGATTTCTTTAAACAGTCCTTTCCTGAGGGTTTTACTT
GGGAAAGAGTTACGAGATACGAAGATGGTGGAGTCGTCACCGTCATGCAGGACACCAGCCTTGAGGATGG
CTGTCTCGTTTACCACGTCCAAGTCAGAGGGGTAAACTTTCCCTCCAATGGTCCCGTGATGCAGAAGAAG
ACCAAGGGTTGGGAGCCTAATACAGAGATGATGTATCCAGCAGATGGTGGTCTGAGGGGATACACTCATA
TGGCACTGAAAGTTGATGGTGGTGGCCATCTGTCTTGCTCTTTCGTAACAACTTACAGGTCAAAAAAGAC
CGTCGGGAACATCAAGATGCCCGGTATCCATGCCGTTGATCACCGCCTGGAAAGGTTAGAGGAAAGTGAC
AATGAAATGTTCGTAGTACAACGCGAACACGCAGTTGCCAAGTTCGCCGGGCTTGGTGGTGGGATGGACG
AGCTGTACAAG
